Addgene plasmid #225339: Luciferase shRNA-TRE
Purpose: shRNAmir backbone under tet-operator for RNA interference, with YFP
Depositing lab: Huda Zoghbi. Depositing organization: Baylor College of Medicine. Publication: Evolutionarily conserved regulators of tau identify targets for new therapies. Kim J, de Haro M, Al-Ramahi I, Garaicoechea LL, Jeong HH, Sonn JY, Tadros B, Liu Z, Botas J, Zoghbi HY. Neuron. 2023 Mar 15;111(6):824-838.e7. doi: 10.1016/j.neuron.2022.12.012. Epub 2023 Jan 6. PubMed 36610398.
Backbone
  Vector backbone: pAAV-TRE-miR-E
  Vector type: Mammalian Expression, AAV, RNAi
Growth in bacteria
  Bacterial resistance: Ampicillin, 100 μg/mL
  Growth temperature: 37°C
  Growth strain: NEB Stable
  Copy number: High Copy
Gene/Insert
  Gene/Insert name: Luciferase shRNA
  gRNA/shRNA sequence: ttaatcagagacttcaggcggt
  Species: M. musculus (mouse)
  Entrez Gene: LOC116160065 (a.k.a. PPYR_00001, LUC1, PpyLuc1, luc, luciferase)
  Promoter: TRE (tetracycline-responsive element)
  Cloning method: Gibson Cloning
Terms and licenses: Academic/Nonprofit Terms; Industry Terms: Not Available to Industry
How to cite: Luciferase shRNA-TRE was a gift from Huda Zoghbi (Addgene plasmid # 225339 ; http://n2t.net/addgene:225339 ; RRID:Addgene_225339)
