[The description below was written by a language model from this plasmid's Addgene catalogue record and pLannotate feature annotations shown in this document.]
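Description:
Luciferase shRNA-TRE is an AAV transfer plasmid for tetracycline-regulated RNA interference in mammalian cells, built on the pAAV-TRE-miR-E backbone. It is propagated in E. coli through a high-copy ColE1/pUC-type origin and selected with ampicillin via the β-lactamase gene. The recorded growth strain is a recombination-deficient one of the kind commonly chosen to keep the repeat-rich AAV inverted terminal repeats intact. The backbone also carries annotated remnants of older cloning vectors (fragments of rop, bom, TcR and lacI, an SP6 promoter and an SV40 promoter outside the ITRs), which appear to be vestigial.

Between the AAV2 ITR fragments, which provide the signals for genome replication and packaging into AAV particles, a third-generation Tet-responsive promoter (TRE3G) drives a single transcript ending at a bovine growth hormone polyadenylation signal. This transcript encodes EYFP, followed in the 3' region by microRNA-embedded shRNA sequence. The annotation detects two copies of the miR-30a 3' flanking sequence, suggesting two miR-30-type scaffold units in tandem, although the record names only one hairpin, directed against firefly luciferase. Because the reporter and hairpin share one Pol II transcript, YFP fluorescence marks cells in which the shRNA is being expressed, and expression depends on a Tet transactivator supplied separately, since none is annotated here.

The catalogue lists mouse as the species, but the linked gene entry is firefly luciferase, which has no endogenous mammalian counterpart. The construct therefore most plausibly serves as a non-targeting control and as the parental shRNAmir backbone for cloning other hairpins, although the record does not explicitly call it a control.
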