Features (pLannotate 1.2.2; 19 found; start..end, strand, type, name):
    171..1031    -  CDS            AmpR: β-lactamase; bla; confers resistance to ampicillin, carbenicillin, and related antibiotics
   1032..1136    -  promoter       AmpR promoter: bla
   1231..1266    +  CDS            rop (fragment): Rop protein, which maintains plasmids at low copy number; rop
   1368..1416    +  misc_feature   bom (fragment): basis of mobility region from pBR322
   1417..1696    -  CDS            TcR (fragment): tetracycline efflux protein; tet; confers resistance to tetracycline
   1924..1942    +  promoter       SP6 promoter: promoter for bacteriophage SP6 RNA polymerase
   1961..2092    -  repeat_region  AAV2 ITR (fragment): inverted terminal repeat of adeno-associated virus serotype 2 inverted
   2149..2526    +  promoter       TRE3G promoter: 3rd-generation Tet-responsive promoter that can be activated by binding of Tet-On® 3G
   2539..3258    +  CDS            EYFP: enhanced YFP mammalian codon-optimized
   3486..3612    +  ncRNA          3' miR-30a: sequence downstream of the 71-nt precursor of the human miR-30a microRNA (Zeng et al., 2002) miRNA
   3822..3948    +  ncRNA          3' miR-30a: sequence downstream of the 71-nt precursor of the human miR-30a microRNA (Zeng et al., 2002) miRNA
   3964..3984    +  misc_feature   MCS (fragment): pBluescript multiple cloning site
   4002..4226    +  polyA_signal   bGH poly(A) signal: bovine growth hormone polyadenylation signal
   4230..4251    +  promoter       SV40 promoter (fragment): SV40 enhancer and early promoter
   4312..4403    +  repeat_region  AAV2 ITR (fragment): inverted terminal repeat of adeno-associated virus serotype 2 inverted
   4403..4432    -  repeat_region  AAV2 ITR (fragment): inverted terminal repeat of adeno-associated virus serotype 2 inverted
   4436..4765    -  promoter       SV40 promoter: SV40 enhancer and early promoter
   4772..4828    -  CDS            lacI (fragment): lac repressor; lacI; The lac repressor binds to the lac operator to inhibit transcription in E. coli. This inhibition can be relieved by adding lactose or isopropyl-β-D-thiogalactopyranoside (IPTG).
   5011..5599    -  rep_origin     ori: high-copy-number ColE1/pMB1/pBR322/pUC origin of replication
>Addgene plasmid #225339 | Luciferase shRNA-TRE | addgene full sequence | sequence record 444154 | Addgene NGS Result
GAAGATCCTTTGATCTTTTCTACGGGGTCTGACGCTCAGTGGAACGAAAACTCACGTTAAGGGATTTTGG
TCATGAGATTATCAAAAAGGATCTTCACCTAGATCCTTTTAAATTAAAAATGAAGTTTTAAATCAATCTA
AAGTATATATGAGTAAACTTGGTCTGACAGTTACCAATGCTTAATCAGTGAGGCACCTATCTCAGCGATC
TGTCTATTTCGTTCATCCATAGTTGCCTGACTCCCCGTCGTGTAGATAACTACGATACGGGAGGGCTTAC
CATCTGGCCCCAGTGCTGCAATGATACCGCGAGACCCACGCTCACCGGCTCCAGATTTATCAGCAATAAA
CCAGCCAGCCGGAAGGGCCGAGCGCAGAAGTGGTCCTGCAACTTTATCCGCCTCCATCCAGTCTATTAAT
TGTTGCCGGGAAGCTAGAGTAAGTAGTTCGCCAGTTAATAGTTTGCGCAACGTTGTTGCCATTGCTACAG
GCATCGTGGTGTCACGCTCGTCGTTTGGTATGGCTTCATTCAGCTCCGGTTCCCAACGATCAAGGCGAGT
TACATGATCCCCCATGTTGTGCAAAAAAGCGGTTAGCTCCTTCGGTCCTCCGATCGTTGTCAGAAGTAAG
TTGGCCGCAGTGTTATCACTCATGGTTATGGCAGCACTGCATAATTCTCTTACTGTCATGCCATCCGTAA
GATGCTTTTCTGTGACTGGTGAGTACTCAACCAAGTCATTCTGAGAATAGTGTATGCGGCGACCGAGTTG
CTCTTGCCCGGCGTCAATACGGGATAATACCGCGCCACATAGCAGAACTTTAAAAGTGCTCATCATTGGA
AAACGTTCTTCGGGGCGAAAACTCTCAAGGATCTTACCGCTGTTGAGATCCAGTTCGATGTAACCCACTC
GTGCACCCAACTGATCTTCAGCATCTTTTACTTTCACCAGCGTTTCTGGGTGAGCAAAAACAGGAAGGCA
AAATGCCGCAAAAAAGGGAATAAGGGCGACACGGAAATGTTGAATACTCATACTCTTCCTTTTTCAATAT
TATTGAAGCATTTATCAGGGTTATTGTCTCATGAGCGGATACATATTTGAATGTATTTAGAAAAATAAAC
AAATAGGGGTTCCGCGCACATTTCCCCGAAAAGTGCCACCTGACGTCTAAGAAACCATTATTATCATGAC
ATTAACCTATAAAAATAGGCGTATCACGAGGCCCTTTCGTCTCGCGCGTTTCGGTGATGACGGTGAAAAC
CTCTGACACATGCAGCTCCCGGAGACGGTCACAGCTTGTCTGTAAGCGGATGCCGGGAGCAGACAAGCCC
GTCAGGGCGCGTCAGCGGGTGTTGGCGGGTGTCGGGGCTGGCTTAACTATGCGGCATCAGAGCAGATTGT
ACTGAGAGTGCACCATTCGACGCTCTCCCTTATGCGACTCCTGCATTAGGAAGCAGCCCAGTAGTAGGTT
GAGGCCGTTGAGCACCGCCGCCGCAAGGAATGGTGCATGCAAGGAGATGGCGCCCAACAGTCCCCCGGCC
ACGGGGCCTGCCACCATACCCACGCCGAAACAAGCGCTCATGAGCCCGAAGTGGCGAGCCCGATCTTCCC
CATCGGTGATGTCGGCGATATAGGCGCCAGCAACCGCACCTGTGGCGCCGGTGATGCCGGCCACGATGCG
TCCGGCGTAGAGGATCTGGCTAGCGATGACCCTGCTGATTGGTTCGCTGACCATTTCCGGGTGCGGGACG
GCGTTACCAGAAACTCAGAAGGTTCGTCCAACCAAACCGACTCTGACGGCAGTTTACGAGAGAGATGATA
GGGTCTGCTTCAGTAAGCCAGATGCTACACAATTAGGCTTGTACATATTGTCGTTAGAACGCGGCTACAA
TTAATACATAACCTTATGTATCATACACATACGATTTAGGTGACACTATAGAATACACGGAATTAATTCT
AGCTGCGCGCTCGCTCGCTCACTGAGGCCGCCCGGGCAAAGCCCGGGCGTCGGGCGACCTTTGGTCGCCC
GGCCTCAGTGAGCGAGCGAGCGCGCAGAGAGGGAGTGGCCAACTCCATCACTAGGGGTTCCTTGTAGTTA
ATGATTAACCCGCCATGCTACTTATCTACGTAGCCATGCTCTAGCGTCGAGTTTACTCCCTATCAGTGAT
AGAGAACGTATGAAGAGTTTACTCCCTATCAGTGATAGAGAACGTATGCAGACTTTACTCCCTATCAGTG
ATAGAGAACGTATAAGGAGTTTACTCCCTATCAGTGATAGAGAACGTATGACCAGTTTACTCCCTATCAG
TGATAGAGAACGTATCTACAGTTTACTCCCTATCAGTGATAGAGAACGTATATCCAGTTTACTCCCTATC
AGTGATAGAGAACGTATAAGCTTTAGGCGTGTACGGTGGGCGCCTATAAAAGCAGAGCTCGTTTAGTGAA
CCGTCAGATCGCCTGGAGCAATTCCACAACACTTTTGTCTTATACCAACTTTCCGTACCACTTCCTACCC
TCGTAACCGGTCGCCACCATGGTGAGCAAGGGCGAGGAGCTGTTCACCGGGGTGGTGCCCATCCTGGTCG
AGCTGGACGGCGACGTAAACGGCCACAAGTTCAGCGTGTCCGGCGAGGGCGAGGGCGATGCCACCTACGG
CAAGCTGACCCTGAAGTTCATCTGCACCACCGGCAAGCTGCCCGTGCCCTGGCCCACCCTCGTGACCACC
TTCGGCTACGGCCTGCAGTGCTTCGCCCGCTACCCCGACCACATGAAGCAGCACGACTTCTTCAAGTCCG
CCATGCCCGAAGGCTACGTCCAGGAGCGCACCATCTTCTTCAAGGACGACGGCAACTACAAGACCCGCGC
CGAGGTGAAGTTCGAGGGCGACACCCTGGTGAACCGCATCGAGCTGAAGGGCATCGACTTCAAGGAGGAC
GGCAACATCCTGGGGCACAAGCTGGAGTACAACTACAACAGCCACAACGTCTATATCATGGCCGACAAGC
AGAAGAACGGCATCAAGGTGAACTTCAAGATCCGCCACAACATCGAGGACGGCAGCGTGCAGCTCGCCGA
CCACTACCAGCAGAACACCCCCATCGGCGACGGCCCCGTGCTGCTGCCCGACAACCACTACCTGAGCTAC
CAGTCCGCCCTGAGCAAAGACCCCAACGAGAAGCGCGATCACATGGTCCTGCTGGAGTTCGTGACCGCCG
CCGGGATCACTCTCGGCATGGACGAGCTGTACAAGTAAAGCGGCCGCCTCGACTAGGGATAACAGGGTAA
TTGTTTGAATGAGGCTTCAGTACTTTACAGAATCGTTGCCTGCACATCTTGGAAACACTTGCTGGGATTA
CTTCGACTTCTTAACCCAACAGAAGGCTCGAGAAGGTATATTGCTGTTGACAGTGAGCGCCCGCCTGAAG
TCTCTGATTAATAGTGAAGCCACAGATGTATTAATCAGAGACTTCAGGCGGTTGCCTACTGCCTCGGACT
TCAAGGGGCTAGATATCGAGCAATTATCTTGTTTACTAAAACTGAATACCTTGCTATCTCTTTGATACAT
TTTTACAAAGCTGAATTAAAATGGTATAAATTAAATCACTTTGTGCTCATCACGAACTGTTTGAATGAGG
CTTCAGTACTTTACAGAATCGTTGCCTGCACATCTTGGAAACACTTGCTGGGATTACTTCGACTTCTTAA
CCCAACAGAAGGGAATTCAAGGTATATTGCTGTTGACAGTGAGCGCCCGCCTGAAGTCTCTGATTAATAG
TGAAGCCACAGATGTATTAATCAGAGACTTCAGGCGGTTGCCTACTGCCTCGGACTTCAAGGGGCTAGAA
TTCGAGCAATTATCTTGTTTACTAAAACTGAATACCTTGCTATCTCTTTGATACATTTTTACAAAGCTGA
ATTAAAATGGTATAAATTAAATCACTTTTTTCAATTGACGCGTAAGCTTATCGATACCGTCGACTCGCTG
ATCAGCCTCGACTGTGCCTTCTAGTTGCCAGCCATCTGTTGTTTGCCCCTCCCCCGTGCCTTCCTTGACC
CTGGAAGGTGCCACTCCCACTGTCCTTTCCTAATAAAATGAGGAAATTGCATCGCATTGTCTGAGTAGGT
GTCATTCTATTCTGGGGGGTGGGGTGGGGCAGGACAGCAAGGGGGAGGATTGGGAAGACAATAGCAGGCA
TGCTGGGGATGCGGTGGGCTCTATGGCTTCTGAGGCGGAAAGAACCAGCTGGGGCTCGACTAGAGCATGG
CTACGTAGATAAGTAGCATGGCGGGTTAATCATTAACTACAAGGAACCCCTAGTGATGGAGTTGGCCACT
CCCTCTCTGCGCGCTCGCTCGCTCACTGAGGCCGGGCGACCAAAGGTCGCCCGACGCCCGGGCGGCCTCA
GTGAGCGAGCGAGCGCGCAGAGCTTTTTGCAAAAGCCTAGGCCTCCAAAAAAGCCTCCTCACTACTTCTG
GAATAGCTCAGAGGCCGAGGCGGCCTCGGCCTCTGCATAAATAAAAAAAATTAGTCAGCCATGGGGCGGA
GAATGGGCGGAACTGGGCGGAGTTAGGGGCGGGATGGGCGGAGTTAGGGGCGGGACTATGGTTGCTGACT
AATTGAGATGCATGCTTTGCATACTTCTGCCTGCTGGGGAGCCTGGGGACTTTCCACACCTGGTTGCTGA
CTAATTGAGATGCATGCTTTGCATACTTCTGCCTGCTGGGGAGCCTGGGGACTTTCCACACCCTAACTGA
CACACATTCCACAGCTGCATTAATGAATCGGCCAACGCGCGGGGAGAGGCGGTTTGCGTATTGGGCGCTC
TTCCGCTTCCTCGCTCACTGACTCGCTGCGCTCGGTCGTTCGGCTGCGGCGAGCGGTATCAGCTCACTCA
AAGGCGGTAATACGGTTATCCACAGAATCAGGGGATAACGCAGGAAAGAACATGTGAGCAAAAGGCCAGC
AAAAGGCCAGGAACCGTAAAAAGGCCGCGTTGCTGGCGTTTTTCCATAGGCTCCGCCCCCCTGACGAGCA
TCACAAAAATCGACGCTCAAGTCAGAGGTGGCGAAACCCGACAGGACTATAAAGATACCAGGCGTTTCCC
CCTGGAAGCTCCCTCGTGCGCTCTCCTGTTCCGACCCTGCCGCTTACCGGATACCTGTCCGCCTTTCTCC
CTTCGGGAAGCGTGGCGCTTTCTCATAGCTCACGCTGTAGGTATCTCAGTTCGGTGTAGGTCGTTCGCTC
CAAGCTGGGCTGTGTGCACGAACCCCCCGTTCAGCCCGACCGCTGCGCCTTATCCGGTAACTATCGTCTT
GAGTCCAACCCGGTAAGACACGACTTATCGCCACTGGCAGCAGCCACTGGTAACAGGATTAGCAGAGCGA
GGTATGTAGGCGGTGCTACAGAGTTCTTGAAGTGGTGGCCTAACTACGGCTACACTAGAAGAACAGTATT
TGGTATCTGCGCTCTGCTGAAGCCAGTTACCTTCGGAAAAAGAGTTGGTAGCTCTTGATCCGGCAAACAA
ACCACCGCTGGTAGCGGTGGTTTTTTTGTTTGCAAGCAGCAGATTACGCGCAGAAAAAAAGGATCTCAA
